Addgene plasmid #203698: pcDNA3_ATP10B-E993A
Purpose: expresses ATP10B with the pathogenic mutation E993A
Depositing lab: Peter Vangheluwe. Depositing organization: Katholieke Universiteit Leuven. Publication: Mutated ATP10B increases Parkinson's disease risk by compromising lysosomal glucosylceramide export. Martin S, Smolders S, Van den Haute C, Heeman B, van Veen S, Crosiers D, Beletchi I, Verstraeten A, Gossye H, Gelders G, Pals P, Hamouda NN, Engelborghs S, Martin JJ, Eggermont J, De Deyn PP, Cras P, Baekelandt V, Vangheluwe P, Van Broeckhoven C. Acta Neuropathol. 2020 Jun;139(6):1001-1024. doi: 10.1007/s00401-020-02145-7. Epub 2020 Mar 14. PubMed 32172343.
Backbone
  Vector backbone: pcDNA3
  Vector type: Mammalian Expression
  Selectable markers: Neomycin (select with G418)
Growth in bacteria
  Bacterial resistance: Ampicillin, 100 μg/mL
  Growth temperature: 37°C
  Growth strain: DH5alpha
  Copy number: Unknown
Gene/Insert
  Gene/Insert name: ATP10B
  Species: H. sapiens (human)
  Mutation: E993A
  Entrez Gene: ATP10B (a.k.a. ATPVB)
Terms and licenses: Academic/Nonprofit Terms; Industry Terms: Not Available to Industry
Depositor comments: This plasmid was also used in Wouters and Beletchi et al. 2023 bioRxiv https://doi.org/10.1101/2023.06.01.543059.
How to cite: pcDNA3_ATP10B-E993A was a gift from Peter Vangheluwe (Addgene plasmid # 203698 ; http://n2t.net/addgene:203698 ; RRID:Addgene_203698)
