[The description below was written by a language model from this plasmid's Addgene catalogue record and pLannotate feature annotations shown in this document.]
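Description:
pcDNA3_ATP10B-E993A is a mammalian expression plasmid of about 10 kb, built on the pcDNA3 backbone, that carries the human ATP10B coding sequence with the E993A substitution, which the record describes as pathogenic. ATP10B encodes the catalytic subunit of a P4-ATPase flippase that uses ATP hydrolysis to move glucosylceramide across the lysosomal membrane and supports lysosomal membrane integrity in cortical neurons. The open reading frame is driven by the human cytomegalovirus immediate-early enhancer and promoter and is terminated by the bovine growth hormone polyadenylation signal. It is flanked by attB1 and attB2 sites, which suggests it was introduced by Gateway recombination. T7 and SP6 phage promoters sit on either side of the insert, as is standard for pcDNA3. No epitope tag or reporter is annotated. Short hits labelled as a truncated HIV-1 LTR, a ble fragment, a lacI fragment and a bom fragment are small partial matches from automated annotation rather than functional modules.

In E. coli the plasmid replicates from a high-copy ColE1/pUC-type origin and is selected with ampicillin through the β-lactamase gene. An f1 origin is also present and can be used to produce single-stranded DNA. For mammalian cells, a separate cassette places the neomycin phosphotransferase gene under the SV40 early promoter with an SV40 polyadenylation signal, so stable transfectants can be selected with G418.

The construct is used to express the mutant transporter in cultured mammalian cells. The associated work links ATP10B variants to Parkinson's disease risk through impaired lysosomal glucosylceramide export, so the plasmid is suited to functional study of this variant.
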