Features (pLannotate 1.2.2; 23 found; start..end, strand, type, name):
     28..80      -  misc_feature   bom (fragment): basis of mobility region from pBR322
    235..614     +  enhancer       CMV enhancer: human cytomegalovirus immediate early enhancer
    615..818     +  promoter       CMV promoter: human cytomegalovirus (CMV) immediate early promoter
    814..847     +  LTR            5' LTR (truncated) (fragment): truncated 5' long terminal repeat (LTR) from HIV-1
    863..881     +  promoter       T7 promoter: promoter for bacteriophage T7 RNA polymerase
   1063..1087    +  protein_bind   attB1: mutant version of attB; recombination site for the Gateway® BP reaction BP Clonase™
   1105..5487    +  CDS            ATP10B: AT10B_HUMAN - Also known as ATPVB, KIAA0715. Experimental evidence at protein level: Swiss-Prot protein existence level 1. Catalytic component of a P4-ATPase flippase complex, which catalyzes the hydrolysis of ATP coupled to the transport of glucosylceramide (GlcCer) from the outer to the inner leaflet of lysosome membranes. Plays an important role in the maintenance of lysosome membrane integrity and function in cortical neurons. From Homo sapiens (Human).
   5507..5531    -  protein_bind   attB2: mutant version of attB; recombination site for the Gateway® BP reaction BP Clonase™
   5539..5557    -  promoter       SP6 promoter: promoter for bacteriophage SP6 RNA polymerase
   5583..5807    +  polyA_signal   bGH poly(A) signal: bovine growth hormone polyadenylation signal
   5811..5832    +  promoter       SV40 promoter (fragment): SV40 enhancer and early promoter
   5853..6281    +  rep_origin     f1 ori (sequence partly withheld): f1 bacteriophage origin of replication; arrow indicates direction of (+) strand synthesis
   6295..6624    +  promoter       SV40 promoter: SV40 enhancer and early promoter
   6691..7482    +  CDS            neo: KKA2_KLEPN - Also known as kan, nptII. Experimental evidence at protein level: Swiss-Prot protein existence level 1. Resistance to kanamycin, neomycin, paromomycin, ribostamycin, butirosin and gentamicin B. From Klebsiella pneumoniae.
   7506..7664    +  CDS            ble (fragment): BLE_KLEPN - Experimental evidence at protein level: Swiss-Prot protein existence level 1. Binding protein with a strong affinity to the bleomycin family of antibiotics. Binds to CL990; an antimitotic-antibiotic compound. From Klebsiella pneumoniae.
   7659..7780    +  polyA_signal   SV40 poly(A) signal: SV40 polyadenylation signal
   7853..7869    -  protein_bind   lac operator: The lac repressor binds to the lac operator to inhibit transcription in E. coli. This inhibition can be relieved by adding lactose or isopropyl-β-D-thiogalactopyranoside (IPTG). lac repressor encoded by lacI
   7877..7907    -  promoter       lac promoter: promoter for the E. coli lac operon
   7922..7943    -  protein_bind   CAP binding site: CAP binding activates transcription in the presence of cAMP. E. coli catabolite activator protein
   7956..8048    -  CDS            lacI (fragment): lac repressor; lacI; The lac repressor binds to the lac operator to inhibit transcription in E. coli. This inhibition can be relieved by adding lactose or isopropyl-β-D-thiogalactopyranoside (IPTG).
   8231..8819    -  rep_origin     ori: high-copy-number ColE1/pMB1/pBR322/pUC origin of replication
   8990..9850    -  CDS            AmpR: β-lactamase; bla; confers resistance to ampicillin, carbenicillin, and related antibiotics
   9851..9955    -  promoter       AmpR promoter: bla
>Addgene plasmid #203698 | pcDNA3_ATP10B-E993A | addgene full sequence | sequence record 413385 | Addgene NGS Result
GACGGATCGGGAGATCTCCCGATCCCCTATGGTGCACTCTCAGTACAATCTGCTCTGATGCCGCATAGTT
AAGCCAGTATCTGCTCCCTGCTTGTGTGTTGGAGGTCGCTGAGTAGTGCGCGAGCAAAATTTAAGCTACA
ACAAGGCAAGGCTTGACCGACAATTGCATGAAGAATCTGCTTAGGGTTAGGCGTTTTGCGCTGCTTCGCG
ATGTACGGGCCAGATATACGCGTTGACATTGATTATTGACTAGTTATTAATAGTAATCAATTACGGGGTC
ATTAGTTCATAGCCCATATATGGAGTTCCGCGTTACATAACTTACGGTAAATGGCCCGCCTGGCTGACCG
CCCAACGACCCCCGCCCATTGACGTCAATAATGACGTATGTTCCCATAGTAACGCCAATAGGGACTTTCC
ATTGACGTCAATGGGTGGAGTATTTACGGTAAACTGCCCACTTGGCAGTACATCAAGTGTATCATATGCC
AAGTACGCCCCCTATTGACGTCAATGACGGTAAATGGCCCGCCTGGCATTATGCCCAGTACATGACCTTA
TGGGACTTTCCTACTTGGCAGTACATCTACGTATTAGTCATCGCTATTACCATGGTGATGCGGTTTTGGC
AGTACATCAATGGGCGTGGATAGCGGTTTGACTCACGGGGATTTCCAAGTCTCCACCCCATTGACGTCAA
TGGGAGTTTGTTTTGGCACCAAAATCAACGGGACTTTCCAAAATGTCGTAACAACTCCGCCCCATTGACG
CAAATGGGCGGTAGGCGTGTACGGTGGGAGGTCTATATAAGCAGAGCTCTCTGGCTAACTAGAGAACCCA
CTGCTTACTGGCTTATCGAAATTAATACGACTCACTATAGGGAGACCCAAGCTTGGTACCCCGGGGAATT
CGGCAGATCCCGAGGTCCGACAGCGCCCGGCCCAGATCCCCACGCCTGCCAGGAGCAAGCCGAGAGCCAG
CCGGCCGGCGCACTCCGACTCCGAGCAGTCTCTGTCCTTCGACCCGAGCCCCGCGCCCTTTCCGGGACCC
CTGCCCCATCAAACAAGTTTGTACAAAAAAGCAGGCTTGAAGGAATTCGGTACCATGGCCCTCTCAGTGG
ACTCATCGTGGCATCGGTGGCAGTGGAGAGTCAGAGATGGCTTCCCCCATTGTCCATCGGAAACCACACC
GCTGCTCTCTCCAGAGAAAGGGAGACAGAGCTACAACTTGACACAGCAGCGGGTCGTGTTCCCCAACAAC
AGCATATTCCATCAAGATTGGGAAGAGGTCTCCAGGAGATACCCTGGCAACAGAACCTGCACAACCAAAT
ACACCCTCTTCACCTTCCTGCCCCGGAATCTCTTTGAGCAATTTCATAGATGGGCTAACCTCTATTTCCT
GTTCCTGGTGATTTTGAACTGGATGCCCTCCATGGAAGTCTTCCACAGAGAAATCACCATGTTACCATTG
GCCATTGTCCTGTTCGTCATCATGATCAAGGATGGCATGGAGGACTTCAAGAGACACCGCTTTGATAAAG
CAATAAACTGCTCCAACATTCGAATTTATGAAAGAAAAGAGCAGACCTATGTGCAGAAGTGCTGGAAGGA
TGTGCGCGTGGGAGACTTCATCCAAATGAAATGCAATGAGATTGTCCCAGCAGACATACTCCTCCTTTTT
TCCTCTGACCCCAATGGGATATGCCATCTGGAAACTGCCAGCTTGGATGGAGAGACAAACCTCAAGCAAA
GATGTGTCGTGAAGGGCTTCTCACAGCAGGAGGTACAGTTCGAACCAGAGCTTTTCCACAATACCATCGT
GTGTGAGAAACCCAACAACCACCTCAACAAATTTAAGGGTTATATGGAGCATCCTGACCAGACCAGGACT
GGCTTTGGCTGTGAGAGTCTTCTGCTTCGAGGCTGCACCATCAGAAACACCGAGATGGCTGTTGGCATTG
TCATCTATGCAGGCCATGAGACGAAAGCCATGCTGAACAACAGTGGCCCCCGGTACAAACGCAGCAAGAT
TGAGCGGCGCATGAATATAGACATCTTCTTCTGCATTGGGATCCTCATCCTCATGTGCCTTATTGGAGCT
GTAGGTCACAGCATCTGGAATGGGACCTTTGAAGAACACCCTCCCTTCGATGTGCCAGATGCCAATGGCA
GCTTCCTTCCCAGTGCCCTTGGGGGCTTCTACATGTTCCTCACAATGATCATCCTGCTCCAGGTGCTGAT
CCCCATCTCTTTGTATGTCTCCATTGAGCTGGTGAAGCTCGGGCAAGTGTTCTTCTTGAGCAATGACCTT
GACCTGTATGATGAAGAGACCGATTTATCCATTCAATGTCGAGCCCTCAACATCGCAGAGGACTTGGGCC
AGATCCAGTACATCTTCTCCGATAAGACGGGGACCCTGACAGAGAACAAGATGGTGTTCCGACGTTGCAC
CATCATGGGCAGCGAGTATTCTCACCAAGAAAATGCTAAGCGACTGGAGACCCCAAAGGAGCTGGACTCA
GATGGTGAAGAGTGGACCCAATACCAATGCCTGTCCTTCTCGGCTAGATGGGCCCAGGATCCAGCAACTA
TGAGAAGCCAAAAAGGTGCTCAGCCTCTGAGGAGGAGCCAGAGTGCCCGGGTGCCCATCCAGGGCCACTA
CCGGCAAAGGTCTATGGGGCACCGTGAAAGCTCACAGCCTCCTGTGGCCTTCAGCAGCTCCATAGAAAAA
GATGTAACTCCAGATAAAAACCTACTGACCAAGGTTCGAGATGCTGCCCTGTGGTTGGAGACCTTGTCAG
ACAGCAGACCTGCCAAGGCTTCCCTCTCCACCACCTCCTCCATTGCTGATTTCTTCCTTGCCTTAACCAT
CTGCAACTCTGTCATGGTGTCCACAACCACCGAGCCCAGGCAGAGGGTCACCATCAAACCCTCAAGCAAG
GCTCTGGGGACGTCCCTGGAGAAGATTCAGCAGCTCTTCCAGAAGTTGAAGCTATTGAGCCTCAGCCAGT
CATTCTCATCCACTGCACCCTCTGACACAGACCTCGGGGAGAGCTTAGGGGCCAACGTGGCCACCACAGA
CTCGGATGAGAGAGATGATGCATCTGTGTGCAGTGGAGGTGACTCCACTGATGACGGTGGCTACAGGAGC
AGCATGTGGGACCAGGGCGACATCCTGGAGTCTGGGTCAGGCACTTCCTTGGAGGAGGCATTGGAGGCCC
CAGCCACAGACCTGGCCAGGCCTGAGTTCTGTTACGAGGCTGAGAGCCCTGATGAGGCCGCCCTGGTGCA
CGCTGCCCATGCCTACAGCTTCACACTAGTGTCCCGGACACCTGAGCAGGTGACTGTGCGCCTGCCCCAG
GGCACCTGCCTCACCTTCAGCCTCCTCTGCACCCTGGGCTTTGACTCTGTCAGGAAGAGAATGTCTGTGG
TTGTGAGGCACCCACTGACTGGCGAGATTGTTGTCTACACCAAGGGTGCTGACTCGGTCATCATGGACCT
GCTGGAAGACCCAGCCTGCGTACCTGACATTAATATGGAAAAGAAGCTGAGAAAAATCCGAGCCCGGACC
CAAAAGCATCTAGACTTGTATGCAAGAGATGGCCTGCGCACACTATGCATTGCCAAGAAGGTTGTAAGCG
AAGAGGACTTCCGGAGATGGGCCAGTTTCCGGCGTGAGGCTGAGGCATCCCTCGACAACCGAGATGAGCT
TCTCATGGAAACTGCACAGCATCTGGAGAATCAACTCACCTTACTTGGAGCCACTGGGATCGAAGACCGG
CTGCAGGAAGGAGTTCCAGATACGATTGCCACTCTGCGGGAGGCTGGGATCCAGCTCTGGGTCCTGACTG
GAGATAAGCAGGAGACAGCGGTCAACATTGCCCATTCCTGCAGACTGTTAAATCAGACCGACACTGTTTA
TACCATCAATACAGAGAATCAGGAGACCTGTGAATCCATCCTCAATTGTGCATTGGAAGAGCTAAAGCAA
TTTCGTGAACTACAGAAGCCAGACCGCAAGCTCTTTGGATTCCGCTTACCTTCCAAGACACCATCCATCA
CCTCAGCAGCTGTGGTTCCAGAAGCTGGATTGGTCATCGATGGGAAGACATTGAATGCCATCTTCCAGGG
AAAGCTAGAGAAGAAGTTTCTGGAATTGACCCAGTATTGTCGGTCCGTCCTGTGCTGCCGCTCCACGCCA
CTCCAGAAGAGTATGATAGTCAAGCTGGTGCGAGACAAGTTGCGCGTCATGACCCTTTCCATAGGTGATG
GAGCAAATGATGTAAGCATGATTCAAGCTGCTGATATTGGAATTGGAATATCTGGACAGGAAGGCATGCA
GGCTGTCATGTCCAGCGACTTTGCCATCACCCGCTTTAAGCATCTCAAGAAGTTGCTGCTCGTGCATGGC
CACTGGTGTTACTCGCGCCTGGCCAGGATGGTGGTGTACTACCTCTACAAGAACGTGTGCTACGTCAACC
TGCTCTTCTGGTATCAGTTCTTCTGTGGTTTCTCCAGCTCCACCATGATTGATTACTGGCAGATGATATT
CTTCAATCTCTTCTTTACCTCCTTGCCTCCTCTTGTCTTTGGAGTCCTTGACAAAGACATCTCTGCAGAA
ACACTCCTGGCATTGCCTGAGCTATACAAGAGTGGCCAGAACTCTGAGTGCTATAACCTGTCGACTTTCT
GGATTTCTATGGTGGATGCATTCTACCAGAGCCTCATCTGTTTCTTTATCCCTTACCTGGCCTATAAGGG
CTCTGATATAGATGTCTTTACCTTTGGGACACCAATCAACACCATCTCCCTCACCACAATCCTTTTGCAC
CAGGCAATGGAAATGAAGACATGGACCATTTTCCACGGAGTCGTGCTCCTCGGCAGCTTCCTGATGTACT
TTCTGGTATCCCTCCTGTACAATGCCACCTGCGTCATCTGCAACAGCCCCACCAATCCCTATTGGGTGAT
GGAAGGCCAGCTCTCAAACCCCACTTTCTACCTCGTCTGCTTTCTCACACCAGTTGTTGCTCTTCTCCCA
AGATACTTTTTCCTGTCTCTGCAAGGAACTTGTGGGAAGTCTCTAATCTCAAAAGCTCAGAAAATTGACA
AACTCCCCCCAGACAAAAGAAACCTGGAAATCCAGAGTTGGAGAAGCAGACAGAGGCCTGCCCCTGTCCC
CGAAGTGGCTCGACCAACTCACCACCCAGTGTCATCTATCACAGGACAGGACTTCAGTGCCAGCACCCCA
AAGAGCTCTAACCCTCCCAAGAGGAAGCATGTGGAAGAGTCAGTACTCCACGAACAGAGATGTGGCACGG
AGTGCATGAGGGATGACTCATGCTCAGGGGACTCCTCAGCTCAACTCTCATCCGGGGAGCACCTGCTGGG
ACCTAACAGGATAATGGCCTACTCAAGAGGACAGACTGATATGTGCCGGTGCTCAAAGAGGAGCAGCCAT
CGCCGATCCCAGAGTTCACTGACCATATAGCTCGAGTGCGGCCGCAACCCAGCTTTCTTGTACAAAGTGG
TTCGATATTCTATAGTGTCACCTAAATGCTAGAGCTCGCTGATCAGCCTCGACTGTGCCTTCTAGTTGCC
AGCCATCTGTTGTTTGCCCCTCCCCCGTGCCTTCCTTGACCCTGGAAGGTGCCACTCCCACTGTCCTTTC
CTAATAAAATGAGGAAATTGCATCGCATTGTCTGAGTAGGTGTCATTCTATTCTGGGGGGTGGGGTGGGG
CAGGACAGCAAGGGGGAGGATTGGGAAGACAATAGCAGGCATGCTGGGGATGCGGTGGGCTCTATGGCTT
CTGAGGCGGAAAGAACCAGCTGGGGCTCTAGGGGGTATCCCC
[124 nt withheld, positions 5853-5976]
C
[91 nt withheld, positions 5978-6068]
A
[49 nt withheld, positions 6070-6118]
CCTTTGACGTTGGAGTCCACGTTCTTT
[37 nt withheld, positions 6146-6182]
ACCCTATCTCGGTCTATTCTTTTGATTTATAAGGGATTTTGCCGATTTCGGCCTATTGGTTAAAAAATGA
GCTGATTTAACAAAAATTTAACGCGAATTAATTCTGTGGAATGTGTGTCAGTTAGGGTGTGGAAAGTCCC
CAGGCTCCCCAGCAGGCAGAAGTATGCAAAGCATGCATCTCAATTAGTCAGCAACCAGGTGTGGAAAGTC
CCCAGGCTCCCCAGCAGGCAGAAGTATGCAAAGCATGCATCTCAATTAGTCAGCAACCATAGTCCCGCCC
CTAACTCCGCCCATCCCGCCCCTAACTCCGCCCAGTTCCGCCCATTCTCCGCCCCATGGCTGACTAATTT
TTTTTATTTATGCAGAGGCCGAGGCCGCCTCTGCCTCTGAGCTATTCCAGAAGTAGTGAGGAGGCTTTTT
TGGAGGCCTAGGCTTTTGCAAAAAGCTCCCGGGAGCTTGTATATCCATTTTCGGATCTGATCAAGAGACA
GGATGAGGATCGTTTCGCATGATTGAACAAGATGGATTGCACGCAGGTTCTCCGGCCGCTTGGGTGGAGA
GGCTATTCGGCTATGACTGGGCACAACAGACAATCGGCTGCTCTGATGCCGCCGTGTTCCGGCTGTCAGC
GCAGGGGCGCCCGGTTCTTTTTGTCAAGACCGACCTGTCCGGTGCCCTGAATGAACTGCAGGACGAGGCA
GCGCGGCTATCGTGGCTGGCCACGACGGGCGTTCCTTGCGCAGCTGTGCTCGACGTTGTCACTGAAGCGG
GAAGGGACTGGCTGCTATTGGGCGAAGTGCCGGGGCAGGATCTCCTGTCATCTCACCTTGCTCCTGCCGA
GAAAGTATCCATCATGGCTGATGCAATGCGGCGGCTGCATACGCTTGATCCGGCTACCTGCCCATTCGAC
CACCAAGCGAAACATCGCATCGAGCGAGCACGTACTCGGATGGAAGCCGGTCTTGTCGATCAGGATGATC
TGGACGAAGAGCATCAGGGGCTCGCGCCAGCCGAACTGTTCGCCAGGCTCAAGGCGCGCATGCCCGACGG
CGAGGATCTCGTCGTGACCCATGGCGATGCCTGCTTGCCGAATATCATGGTGGAAAATGGCCGCTTTTCT
GGATTCATCGACTGTGGCCGGCTGGGTGTGGCGGACCGCTATCAGGACATAGCGTTGGCTACCCGTGATA
TTGCTGAAGAGCTTGGCGGCGAATGGGCTGACCGCTTCCTCGTGCTTTACGGTATCGCCGCTCCCGATTC
GCAGCGCATCGCCTTCTATCGCCTTCTTGACGAGTTCTTCTGAGCGGGACTCTGGGGTTCGAAATGACCG
ACCAAGCGACGCCCAACCTGCCATCACGAGATTTCGATTCCACCGCCGCCTTCTATGAAAGGTTGGGCTT
CGGAATCGTTTTCCGGGACGCCGGCTGGATGATCCTCCAGCGCGGGGATCTCATGCTGGAGTTCTTCGCC
CACCCCAACTTGTTTATTGCAGCTTATAATGGTTACAAATAAAGCAATAGCATCACAAATTTCACAAATA
AAGCATTTTTTTCACTGCATTCTAGTTGTGGTTTGTCCAAACTCATCAATGTATCTTATCATGTCTGTAT
ACCGTCGACCTCTAGCTAGAGCTTGGCGTAATCATGGTCATAGCTGTTTCCTGTGTGAAATTGTTATCCG
CTCACAATTCCACACAACATACGAGCCGGAAGCATAAAGTGTAAAGCCTGGGGTGCCTAATGAGTGAGCT
AACTCACATTAATTGCGTTGCGCTCACTGCCCGCTTTCCAGTCGGGAAACCTGTCGTGCCAGCTGCATTA
ATGAATCGGCCAACGCGCGGGGAGAGGCGGTTTGCGTATTGGGCGCTCTTCCGCTTCCTCGCTCACTGAC
TCGCTGCGCTCGGTCGTTCGGCTGCGGCGAGCGGTATCAGCTCACTCAAAGGCGGTAATACGGTTATCCA
CAGAATCAGGGGATAACGCAGGAAAGAACATGTGAGCAAAAGGCCAGCAAAAGGCCAGGAACCGTAAAAA
GGCCGCGTTGCTGGCGTTTTTCCATAGGCTCCGCCCCCCTGACGAGCATCACAAAAATCGACGCTCAAGT
CAGAGGTGGCGAAACCCGACAGGACTATAAAGATACCAGGCGTTTCCCCCTGGAAGCTCCCTCGTGCGCT
CTCCTGTTCCGACCCTGCCGCTTACCGGATACCTGTCCGCCTTTCTCCCTTCGGGAAGCGTGGCGCTTTC
TCATAGCTCACGCTGTAGGTATCTCAGTTCGGTGTAGGTCGTTCGCTCCAAGCTGGGCTGTGTGCACGAA
CCCCCCGTTCAGCCCGACCGCTGCGCCTTATCCGGTAACTATCGTCTTGAGTCCAACCCGGTAAGACACG
ACTTATCGCCACTGGCAGCAGCCACTGGTAACAGGATTAGCAGAGCGAGGTATGTAGGCGGTGCTACAGA
GTTCTTGAAGTGGTGGCCTAACTACGGCTACACTAGAAGAACAGTATTTGGTATCTGCGCTCTGCTGAAG
CCAGTTACCTTCGGAAAAAGAGTTGGTAGCTCTTGATCCGGCAAACAAACCACCGCTGGTAGCGGTGGTT
TTTTTGTTTGCAAGCAGCAGATTACGCGCAGAAAAAAAGGATCTCAAGAAGATCCTTTGATCTTTTCTAC
GGGGTCTGACGCTCAGTGGAACGAAAACTCACGTTAAGGGATTTTGGTCATGAGATTATCAAAAAGGATC
TTCACCTAGATCCTTTTAAATTAAAAATGAAGTTTTAAATCAATCTAAAGTATATATGAGTAAACTTGGT
CTGACAGTTACCAATGCTTAATCAGTGAGGCACCTATCTCAGCGATCTGTCTATTTCGTTCATCCATAGT
TGCCTGACTCCCCGTCGTGTAGATAACTACGATACGGGAGGGCTTACCATCTGGCCCCAGTGCTGCAATG
ATACCGCGAGACCCACGCTCACCGGCTCCAGATTTATCAGCAATAAACCAGCCAGCCGGAAGGGCCGAGC
GCAGAAGTGGTCCTGCAACTTTATCCGCCTCCATCCAGTCTATTAATTGTTGCCGGGAAGCTAGAGTAAG
TAGTTCGCCAGTTAATAGTTTGCGCAACGTTGTTGCCATTGCTACAGGCATCGTGGTGTCACGCTCGTCG
TTTGGTATGGCTTCATTCAGCTCCGGTTCCCAACGATCAAGGCGAGTTACATGATCCCCCATGTTGTGCA
AAAAAGCGGTTAGCTCCTTCGGTCCTCCGATCGTTGTCAGAAGTAAGTTGGCCGCAGTGTTATCACTCAT
GGTTATGGCAGCACTGCATAATTCTCTTACTGTCATGCCATCCGTAAGATGCTTTTCTGTGACTGGTGAG
TACTCAACCAAGTCATTCTGAGAATAGTGTATGCGGCGACCGAGTTGCTCTTGCCCGGCGTCAATACGGG
ATAATACCGCGCCACATAGCAGAACTTTAAAAGTGCTCATCATTGGAAAACGTTCTTCGGGGCGAAAACT
CTCAAGGATCTTACCGCTGTTGAGATCCAGTTCGATGTAACCCACTCGTGCACCCAACTGATCTTCAGCA
TCTTTTACTTTCACCAGCGTTTCTGGGTGAGCAAAAACAGGAAGGCAAAATGCCGCAAAAAAGGGAATAA
GGGCGACACGGAAATGTTGAATACTCATACTCTTCCTTTTTCAATATTATTGAAGCATTTATCAGGGTTA
TTGTCTCATGAGCGGATACATATTTGAATGTATTTAGAAAAATAAACAAATAGGGGTTCCGCGCACATTT
CCCCGAAAAGTGCCACCTGACGTC
